>Addgene plasmid #179733 | TtEnd_E448A_pEHISTEV | addgene full sequence | sequence record 357154 | Addgene NGS Result
GAGGAACTATATCCGGATTGGCGAATGGG
[124 nt withheld, positions 30-153]
C
[91 nt withheld, positions 155-245]
A
[49 nt withheld, positions 247-295]
CCTTTGACGTTGGAGTCCACGTTCTTT
[37 nt withheld, positions 323-359]
ACCCTATCTCGGTCTATTCTTTTGATTTATAAGGGATTTTGCCGATTTCGGCCTATTGGTTAAAAAATGA
GCTGATTTAACAAAAATTTAACGCGAATTTTAACAAAATATTAACGCTTACAATTTAGGTGGCACTTTTC
GGGGAAATGTGCGCGGAACCCCTATTTGTTTATTTTTCTAAATACATTCAAATATGTATCCGCTCATGAA
TTAATTCTTAGAAAAACTCATCGAGCATCAAATGAAACTGCAATTTATTCATATCAGGATTATCAATACC
ATATTTTTGAAAAAGCCGTTTCTGTAATGAAGGAGAAAACTCACCGAGGCAGTTCCATAGGATGGCAAGA
TCCTGGTATCGGTCTGCGATTCCGACTCGTCCAACATCAATACAACCTATTAATTTCCCCTCGTCAAAAA
TAAGGTTATCAAGTGAGAAATCACCATGAGTGACGACTGAATCCGGTGAGAATGGCAAAAGTTTATGCAT
TTCTTTCCAGACTTGTTCAACAGGCCAGCCATTACGCTCGTCATCAAAATCACTCGCATCAACCAAACCG
TTATTCATTCGTGATTGCGCCTGAGCGAGACGAAATACGCGATCGCTGTTAAAAGGACAATTACAAACAG
GAATCGAATGCAACCGGCGCAGGAACACTGCCAGCGCATCAACAATATTTTCACCTGAATCAGGATATTC
TTCTAATACCTGGAATGCTGTTTTCCCGGGGATCGCAGTGGTGAGTAACCATGCATCATCAGGAGTACGG
ATAAAATGCTTGATGGTCGGAAGAGGCATAAATTCCGTCAGCCAGTTTAGTCTGACCATCTCATCTGTAA
CATCATTGGCAACGCTACCTTTGCCATGTTTCAGAAACAACTCTGGCGCATCGGGCTTCCCATACAATCG
ATAGATTGTCGCACCTGATTGCCCGACATTATCGCGAGCCCATTTATACCCATATAAATCAGCATCCATG
TTGGAATTTAATCGCGGCCTAGAGCAAGACGTTTCCCGTTGAATATGGCTCATAACACCCCTTGTATTAC
TGTTTATGTAAGCAGACAGTTTTATTGTTCATGACCAAAATCCCTTAACGTGAGTTTTCGTTCCACTGAG
CGTCAGACCCCGTAGAAAAGATCAAAGGATCTTCTTGAGATCCTTTTTTTCTGCGCGTAATCTGCTGCTT
GCAAACAAAAAAACCACCGCTACCAGCGGTGGTTTGTTTGCCGGATCAAGAGCTACCAACTCTTTTTCCG
AAGGTAACTGGCTTCAGCAGAGCGCAGATACCAAATACTGTCCTTCTAGTGTAGCCGTAGTTAGGCCACC
ACTTCAAGAACTCTGTAGCACCGCCTACATACCTCGCTCTGCTAATCCTGTTACCAGTGGCTGCTGCCAG
TGGCGATAAGTCGTGTCTTACCGGGTTGGACTCAAGACGATAGTTACCGGATAAGGCGCAGCGGTCGGGC
TGAACGGGGGGTTCGTGCACACAGCCCAGCTTGGAGCGAACGACCTACACCGAACTGAGATACCTACAGC
GTGAGCTATGAGAAAGCGCCACGCTTCCCGAAGGGAGAAAGGCGGACAGGTATCCGGTAAGCGGCAGGGT
CGGAACAGGAGAGCGCACGAGGGAGCTTCCAGGGGGAAACGCCTGGTATCTTTATAGTCCTGTCGGGTTT
CGCCACCTCTGACTTGAGCGTCGATTTTTGTGATGCTCGTCAGGGGGGCGGAGCCTATGGAAAAACGCCA
GCAACGCGGCCTTTTTACGGTTCCTGGCCTTTTGCTGGCCTTTTGCTCACATGTTCTTTCCTGCGTTATC
CCCTGATTCTGTGGATAACCGTATTACCGCCTTTGAGTGAGCTGATACCGCTCGCCGCAGCCGAACGACC
GAGCGCAGCGAGTCAGTGAGCGAGGAAGCGGAAGAGCGCCTGATGCGGTATTTTCTCCTTACGCATCTGT
GCGGTATTTCACACCGCAATGGTGCACTCTCAGTACAATCTGCTCTGATGCCGCATAGTTAAGCCAGTAT
ACACTCCGCTATCGCTACGTGACTGGGTCATGGCTGCGCCCCGACACCCGCCAACACCCGCTGACGCGCC
CTGACGGGCTTGTCTGCTCCCGGCATCCGCTTACAGACAAGCTGTGACCGTCTCCGGGAGCTGCATGTGT
CAGAGGTTTTCACCGTCATCACCGAAACGCGCGAGGCAGCTGCGGTAAAGCTCATCAGCGTGGTCGTGAA
GCGATTCACAGATGTCTGCCTGTTCATCCGCGTCCAGCTCGTTGAGTTTCTCCAGAAGCGTTAATGTCTG
GCTTCTGATAAAGCGGGCCATGTTAAGGGCGGTTTTTTCCTGTTTGGTCACTGATGCCTCCGTGTAAGGG
GGATTTCTGTTCATGGGGGTAATGATACCGATGAAACGAGAGAGGATGCTCACGATACGGGTTACTGATG
ATGAACATGCCCGGTTACTGGAACGTTGTGAGGGTAAACAACTGGCGGTATGGATGCGGCGGGACCAGAG
AAAAATCACTCAGGGTCAATGCCAGCGCTTCGTTAATACAGATGTAGGTGTTCCACAGGGTAGCCAGCAG
CATCCTGCGATGCAGATCCGGAACATAATGGTGCAGGGCGCTGACTTCCGCGTTTCCAGACTTTACGAAA
CACGGAAACCGAAGACCATTCATGTTGTTGCTCAGGTCGCAGACGTTTTGCAGCAGCAGTCGCTTCACGT
TCGCTCGCGTATCGGTGATTCATTCTGCTAACCAGTAAGGCAACCCCGCCAGCCTAGCCGGGTCCTCAAC
GACAGGAGCACGATCATGCGCACCCGTGGGGCCGCCATGCCGGCGATAATGGCCTGCTTCTCGCCGAAAC
GTTTGGTGGCGGGACCAGTGACGAAGGCTTGAGCGAGGGCGTGCAAGATTCCGAATACCGCAAGCGACAG
GCCGATCATCGTCGCGCTCCAGCGAAAGCGGTCCTCGCCGAAAATGACCCAGAGCGCTGCCGGCACCTGT
CCTACGAGTTGCATGATAAAGAAGACAGTCATAAGTGCGGCGACGATAGTCATGCCCCGCGCCCACCGGA
AGGAGCTGACTGGGTTGAAGGCTCTCAAGGGCATCGGTCGAGATCCCGGTGCCTAATGAGTGAGCTAACT
TACATTAATTGCGTTGCGCTCACTGCCCGCTTTCCAGTCGGGAAACCTGTCGTGCCAGCTGCATTAATGA
ATCGGCCAACGCGCGGGGAGAGGCGGTTTGCGTATTGGGCGCCAGGGTGGTTTTTCTTTTCACCAGTGAG
ACGGGCAACAGCTGATTGCCCTTCACCGCCTGGCCCTGAGAGAGTTGCAGCAAGCGGTCCACGCTGGTTT
GCCCCAGCAGGCGAAAATCCTGTTTGATGGTGGTTAACGGCGGGATATAACATGAGCTGTCTTCGGTATC
GTCGTATCCCACTACCGAGATGTCCGCACCAACGCGCAGCCCGGACTCGGTAATGGCGCGCATTGCGCCC
AGCGCCATCTGATCGTTGGCAACCAGCATCGCAGTGGGAACGATGCCCTCATTCAGCATTTGCATGGTTT
GTTGAAAACCGGACATGGCACTCCAGTCGCCTTCCCGTTCCGCTATCGGCTGAATTTGATTGCGAGTGAG
ATATTTATGCCAGCCAGCCAGACGCAGACGCGCCGAGACAGAACTTAATGGGCCCGCTAACAGCGCGATT
TGCTGGTGACCCAATGCGACCAGATGCTCCACGCCCAGTCGCGTACCGTCTTCATGGGAGAAAATAATAC
TGTTGATGGGTGTCTGGTCAGAGACATCAAGAAATAACGCCGGAACATTAGTGCAGGCAGCTTCCACAGC
AATGGCATCCTGGTCATCCAGCGGATAGTTAATGATCAGCCCACTGACGCGTTGCGCGAGAAGATTGTGC
ACCGCCGCTTTACAGGCTTCGACGCCGCTTCGTTCTACCATCGACACCACCACGCTGGCACCCAGTTGAT
CGGCGCGAGATTTAATCGCCGCGACAATTTGCGACGGCGCGTGCAGGGCCAGACTGGAGGTGGCAACGCC
AATCAGCAACGACTGTTTGCCCGCCAGTTGTTGTGCCACGCGGTTGGGAATGTAATTCAGCTCCGCCATC
GCCGCTTCCACTTTTTCCCGCGTTTTCGCAGAAACGTGGCTGGCCTGGTTCACCACGCGGGAAACGGTCT
GATAAGAGACACCGGCATACTCTGCGACATCGTATAACGTTACTGGTTTCACATTCACCACCCTGAATTG
ACTCTCTTCCGGGCGCTATCATGCCATACCGCGAAAGGTTTTGCGCCATTCGATGGTGTCCGGGATCTCG
ACGCTCTCCCTTATGCGACTCCTGCATTAGGAAGCAGCCCAGTAGTAGGTTGAGGCCGTTGAGCACCGCC
GCCGCAAGGAATGGTGCATGCAAGGAGATGGCGCCCAACAGTCCCCCGGCCACGGGGCCTGCCACCATAC
CCACGCCGAAACAAGCGCTCATGAGCCCGAAGTGGCGAGCCCGATCTTCCCCATCGGTGATGTCGGCGAT
ATAGGCGCCAGCAACCGCACCTGTGGCGCCGGTGATGCCGGCCACGATGCGTCCGGCGTAGAGGATCGAG
ATCGATCTCGATCCCGCGAAATTAATACGACTCACTATAGGGGAATTGTGAGCGGATAACAATTCCCCTC
TAGAAATAATTTTGTTTAACTTTAAGAAGGAGATATACATATGTCGTACTACCATCACCATCACCATCAC
GATTACGATATCCCAACGACCGAAAACCTGTATTTTCAGGGCGCCATGGCTGATATCCAAGAACCGGTTA
CCGTTCTGCGTTGGGATTTTGAAGAAATTGTTGGTGAACAGAATGTTCAGGCACTGCCTGCAGAATGGAT
TGCAAGCAGCAAAGAAGGTATTGCCGTTGAACGTACCGAACAAGGTGGTCGTTGTCTGCATGTTTGGGTT
GATGCAGCAACCGGTCCGGGTAGCCGTAATATTCGTTATCGTCTGCCGGTTGATAAACTGCGTGGTCAGC
GTGTTCGTGTTAATGCACTGGTTCGTGCAAAAGGTGTTAGCCAGCCTCCGAAACCGTGGAATGGTATTAA
ATGTATGCTGCGTATTGAAAGCGGTGGTGAAATTCAGTGGCCTCAGCAGAATCTGCCTGGTGGTGATTTT
GATTGGCGTCCGATTCAGTTTGTTGTTGCAGTTCCGGATGATTGTCAGCAGGTTGATCTGATTGTTGGTC
TGGAAAATGTTACCGGTGATGCATGGTTTGATAACATTGCGGTTGAAGTGATCCCGAAAAAAAAGCTGAG
CAGCAACCATAAAGAAGTGTTTAAAGGTCATAATCTGCCTCGTCTGCGTGGTGCAATGATTGGTCCGCAT
GTTACCAATGCCGATCTGCTGGAATTTGGTAATGTTTGGAAAGCCAATCATATTCGCTGGCAGCTGATTT
GGAATGGTTTTCCGCATAGTCCGGCAGATAGCGCAACCCTGGATGAATATCGTCAGTGGCTGGATGGTGC
ACTGAAACGTCTGGAAGCAGCACTGCCGGTTTGTCGTGAAGCAGGTATTCTGGTTACCGTGGATCTGCAT
ACACCGCCTGGTGGCCGTAATGAAGCAAGCGAATGTCGTATTTTTCACGATCGCGAATTTCAGAAAGCCT
TTATTGACATCTGGGAAGATATTGCACGTCGTTTTGCAGATAGTGATGTTGTTTGGGGTTATGATCTGGT
TAATGAACCGGTTGAAGGTATGGTGCCGGATGGTCTGATGAATTGGCAGCGTCTGGCCGAAGAAACCGCA
CGTCGTGTGCGTGCAATTGATCAGAAACATGCAATTATCATTGAACCGGCACCGTGGGGTAGCCCGAGCA
GCATTGCTCTGCTGGATCCGATTGATGTTCCGGGTGTTGTTTATAGCGTTCATATGTATGTTCCGCATGC
ATTTACCCATCAGGGTGTTTATGATAATCCGGTGGGTATTGTTTATCCGGGTACAATTGATGGCAAATGG
TATGATCGTAATACCCTGCGTAAAGTTCTGGAACCGGTGCGTCGTTTTCAAGAAGAAAACGGGGTTCATA
TCTATATCGGTGCATTTAGCGCAATTCGTTGGGCACCAGCCGATAGCGCATGTCAGTATCTGAAAGATTG
CATCGAAATCTTCGAGGAATATGGTTGGGATTGGGCATATCATGCATTTCGTGAATGGGATGGTTGGAGC
GTTGAACATGGTCCGGATCGTAATGATCGCAATCGTACCGCAACACCGACCGATCGTGCCCTGCTGCTGC
GTAGCTGGTATGCAGAAAATGTGAAACCGCAGTTTAGCGACAAAAAGAAGGATTAACTCGAGCACCACCA
CCACCACCACTGAGATCCGGCTGCTAACAAAGCCCGAAAGGAAGCTGAGTTGGCTGCTGCCACCGCTGAG
CAATAACTAGCATAACCCCTTGGGGCCTCTAAACGGGTCTTGAGGGGTTTTTTGCTGAAAG
Features (pLannotate 1.2.2; 21 found; start..end, strand, type, name):
     30..458     +  rep_origin     f1 ori (sequence partly withheld): f1 bacteriophage origin of replication; arrow indicates direction of (+) strand synthesis
    511..568     +  promoter       AmpR promoter (fragment): bla
    577..1392    -  CDS            KanR: aminoglycoside phosphotransferase; aph(3')-Ia; confers resistance to kanamycin in bacteria or G418 (Geneticin®) in eukaryotes
   1514..2102    +  rep_origin     ori: high-copy-number ColE1/pMB1/pBR322/pUC origin of replication
   2288..2427    -  misc_feature   bom: basis of mobility region from pBR322
   2529..2720    -  CDS            rop: Rop protein, which maintains plasmids at low copy number; rop
   2737..3117    +  CDS            YPB1_ECOLX: Protein predicted: Swiss-Prot protein existence level 4. From Escherichia coli.
   3189..3480    -  CDS            TcR (fragment): tetracycline efflux protein; tet; confers resistance to tetracycline
   3495..3516    -  protein_bind   CAP binding site: CAP binding activates transcription in the presence of cAMP. E. coli catabolite activator protein
   3529..4611    -  CDS            lacI: lac repressor; lacI; The lac repressor binds to the lac operator to inhibit transcription in E. coli. This inhibition can be relieved by adding lactose or isopropyl-β-D-thiogalactopyranoside (IPTG).
   4612..4689    -  promoter       lacI promoter: lacI
   4697..4976    -  CDS            TcR (fragment): tetracycline efflux protein; tet; confers resistance to tetracycline
   5002..5020    +  promoter       T7 promoter: promoter for bacteriophage T7 RNA polymerase
   5021..5045    +  protein_bind   lac operator: The lac repressor binds to the lac operator to inhibit transcription in E. coli. This inhibition can be relieved by adding lactose or isopropyl-β-D-thiogalactopyranoside (IPTG). lac repressor encoded by lacI
   5060..5082    +  RBS            RBS: efficient ribosome binding site from bacteriophage T7 gene 10 (Olins and Rangwala, 1989)
   5100..5119    +  CDS            8xHis (fragment): 8xHis affinity tag
   5141..5161    +  CDS            TEV site: tobacco etch virus (TEV) protease recognition and cleavage site
   6192..6208    -  terminator     trpC terminator (fragment): trpC; transcription terminator from the Aspergillus nidulans trpC gene
   6722..6739    +  CDS            9xHis (fragment): 9xHis affinity tag
   6749..6798    +  CDS            SET1 (fragment): solubility-enhancement tag derived from T7 phage gene 10B
   6806..6853    +  terminator     T7 terminator: transcription terminator for bacteriophage T7 RNA polymerase
