[The description below was written by a language model from this plasmid's Addgene catalogue record and pLannotate feature annotations shown in this document.]
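Description:
TtEnd_E448A_pEHISTEV is a bacterial expression plasmid built on the pEHISTEV backbone, a pET-style vector, and carries a point-mutant endoglucanase from Thermogutta terrifontis R1. It is propagated in E. coli under kanamycin selection (an aph(3')-Ia KanR gene). Replication relies on a ColE1/pMB1-type origin accompanied by the pBR322 bom region and a rop gene. The catalogue lists it as high copy, although Rop normally moderates copy number. An f1 origin is also present, along with residual fragments of the tetracycline resistance gene that are backbone remnants with no functional role.

The roughly 1.5 kb insert encodes TtEnd5A (also called TtCel5A) with Glu448 replaced by alanine, cloned between NcoI and XhoI sites that are both retained. Transcription is driven by a T7 promoter followed immediately by a lac operator, with the T7 gene 10 ribosome binding site upstream and a T7 terminator downstream. The plasmid-borne lacI gene supplies repressor, so expression is IPTG-inducible in hosts that provide T7 RNA polymerase. The backbone contributes an N-terminal His tag followed by a TEV protease cleavage site, which allows metal-affinity purification and subsequent removal of the tag. A second short His-coding stretch is annotated downstream of the insert, but the record does not say whether it is translated. The small trpC terminator fragment called inside the insert region is most likely a spurious match.

The construct is a mutant derivative of the wild-type TtEnd5A_pEHISTEV plasmid. It was deposited with structural and functional work on this broad-specificity endoglucanase for biomass saccharification. The record does not state the role of Glu448.
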