Addgene plasmid #179733: TtEnd_E448A_pEHISTEV
Purpose: TtEnd_E448A_pEHISTEV is a mutant form of TtEnd5A_pEHISTEV vector. It expresess mutated TtEnd5A in which Glu448 has been mutated to Ala448.
Depositing lab: James Naismith. Depositing organization: University of Oxford. Publication: Structural and functional snapshots of a broad-specificity endoglucanase from Thermogutta terrifontis for biomass saccharification. Hussain N, Mikolajek H, Harrison PJ, Paterson N, Akhtar MW, Sadaf S, Naismith JH. Arch Biochem Biophys. 2025 Feb;764:110274. doi: 10.1016/j.abb.2024.110274. Epub 2024 Dec 17. PubMed 39701201.
Backbone
  Vector backbone: pEHISTEV vector
  Backbone manufacturer: BSRC, St Andrews
  Backbone size w/o insert (bp): 5363
  Vector type: Bacterial Expression
Growth in bacteria
  Bacterial resistance: Kanamycin, 50 μg/mL
  Growth temperature: 37°C
  Growth strain: DH5alpha
  Copy number: High Copy
Gene/Insert
  Gene/Insert name: TtEnd5A (alt name: TtCel5A)
  Species: Thermogutta terrifontis R1
  Insert size (bp): 1539
  Mutation: Glu448 has been mutated to Ala448.
  GenBank ID: CP018477.1
  Promoter: T7
  Tag / fusion protein: 6xHis (N terminal on backbone)
  Cloning method: Restriction Enzyme; 5′ cloning site NcoI (not destroyed); 3′ cloning site XhoI (not destroyed)
  Sequencing primers: 5′ T7 promoter; 3′ T7 terminator
Terms and licenses: Academic/Nonprofit Terms; Industry Terms: Not Available to Industry
How to cite: TtEnd_E448A_pEHISTEV was a gift from James Naismith (Addgene plasmid # 179733 ; http://n2t.net/addgene:179733 ; RRID:Addgene_179733)
